>Addgene plasmid #71557 | pJK326 | depositor full sequence | sequence record 134622 | pJK326 sequence 6414 bps
TGGCGAATGGG
[124 nt withheld, positions 12-135]
C
[91 nt withheld, positions 137-227]
A
[49 nt withheld, positions 229-277]
CCTTTGACGTTGGAGTCCACGTTCTTT
[37 nt withheld, positions 305-341]
ACCCTATCTCGGTCTATTCTTTTGATTTATAAGGGATTTTGCCGATTTCGGCCTATTGGTTAAAAAATGA
GCTGATTTAACAAAAATTTAACGCGAATTTTAACAAAATATTAACGTTTACAATTTCAGGTGGCACTTTT
CGGGGAAATGTGCGCGGAACCCCTATTTGTTTATTTTTCTAAATACATTCAAATATGTATCCGCTCATGA
ATTAATTCTTAGAAAAACTCATCGAGCATCAAATGAAACTGCAATTTATTCATATCAGGATTATCAATAC
CATATTTTTGAAAAAGCCGTTTCTGTAATGAAGGAGAAAACTCACCGAGGCAGTTCCATAGGATGGCAAG
ATCCTGGTATCGGTCTGCGATTCCGACTCGTCCAACATCAATACAACCTATTAATTTCCCCTCGTCAAAA
ATAAGGTTATCAAGTGAGAAATCACCATGAGTGACGACTGAATCCGGTGAGAATGGCAAAAGTTTATGCA
TTTCTTTCCAGACTTGTTCAACAGGCCAGCCATTACGCTCGTCATCAAAATCACTCGCATCAACCAAACC
GTTATTCATTCGTGATTGCGCCTGAGCGAGACGAAATACGCGATCGCTGTTAAAAGGACAATTACAAACA
GGAATCGAATGCAACCGGCGCAGGAACACTGCCAGCGCATCAACAATATTTTCACCTGAATCAGGATATT
CTTCTAATACCTGGAATGCTGTTTTCCCGGGGATCGCAGTGGTGAGTAACCATGCATCATCAGGAGTACG
GATAAAATGCTTGATGGTCGGAAGAGGCATAAATTCCGTCAGCCAGTTTAGTCTGACCATCTCATCTGTA
ACATCATTGGCAACGCTACCTTTGCCATGTTTCAGAAACAACTCTGGCGCATCGGGCTTCCCATACAATC
GATAGATTGTCGCACCTGATTGCCCGACATTATCGCGAGCCCATTTATACCCATATAAATCAGCATCCAT
GTTGGAATTTAATCGCGGCCTAGAGCAAGACGTTTCCCGTTGAATATGGCTCATAACACCCCTTGTATTA
CTGTTTATGTAAGCAGACAGTTTTATTGTTCATGACCAAAATCCCTTAACGTGAGTTTTCGTTCCACTGA
GCGTCAGACCCCGTAGAAAAGATCAAAGGATCTTCTTGAGATCCTTTTTTTCTGCGCGTAATCTGCTGCT
TGCAAACAAAAAAACCACCGCTACCAGCGGTGGTTTGTTTGCCGGATCAAGAGCTACCAACTCTTTTTCC
GAAGGTAACTGGCTTCAGCAGAGCGCAGATACCAAATACTGTCCTTCTAGTGTAGCCGTAGTTAGGCCAC
CACTTCAAGAACTCTGTAGCACCGCCTACATACCTCGCTCTGCTAATCCTGTTACCAGTGGCTGCTGCCA
GTGGCGATAAGTCGTGTCTTACCGGGTTGGACTCAAGACGATAGTTACCGGATAAGGCGCAGCGGTCGGG
CTGAACGGGGGGTTCGTGCACACAGCCCAGCTTGGAGCGAACGACCTACACCGAACTGAGATACCTACAG
CGTGAGCTATGAGAAAGCGCCACGCTTCCCGAAGGGAGAAAGGCGGACAGGTATCCGGTAAGCGGCAGGG
TCGGAACAGGAGAGCGCACGAGGGAGCTTCCAGGGGGAAACGCCTGGTATCTTTATAGTCCTGTCGGGTT
TCGCCACCTCTGACTTGAGCGTCGATTTTTGTGATGCTCGTCAGGGGGGCGGAGCCTATGGAAAAACGCC
AGCAACGCGGCCTTTTTACGGTTCCTGGCCTTTTGCTGGCCTTTTGCTCACATGTTCTTTCCTGCGTTAT
CCCCTGATTCTGTGGATAACCGTATTACCGCCTTTGAGTGAGCTGATACCGCTCGCCGCAGCCGAACGAC
CGAGCGCAGCGAGTCAGTGAGCGAGGAAGCGGAAGAGCGCCTGATGCGGTATTTTCTCCTTACGCATCTG
TGCGGTATTTCACACCGCATATATGGTGCACTCTCAGTACAATCTGCTCTGATGCCGCATAGTTAAGCCA
GTATACACTCCGCTATCGCTACGTGACTGGGTCATGGCTGCGCCCCGACACCCGCCAACACCCGCTGACG
CGCCCTGACGGGCTTGTCTGCTCCCGGCATCCGCTTACAGACAAGCTGTGACCGTCTCCGGGAGCTGCAT
GTGTCAGAGGTTTTCACCGTCATCACCGAAACGCGCGAGGCAGCTGCGGTAAAGCTCATCAGCGTGGTCG
TGAAGCGATTCACAGATGTCTGCCTGTTCATCCGCGTCCAGCTCGTTGAGTTTCTCCAGAAGCGTTAATG
TCTGGCTTCTGATAAAGCGGGCCATGTTAAGGGCGGTTTTTTCCTGTTTGGTCACTGATGCCTCCGTGTA
AGGGGGATTTCTGTTCATGGGGGTAATGATACCGATGAAACGAGAGAGGATGCTCACGATACGGGTTACT
GATGATGAACATGCCCGGTTACTGGAACGTTGTGAGGGTAAACAACTGGCGGTATGGATGCGGCGGGACC
AGAGAAAAATCACTCAGGGTCAATGCCAGCGCTTCGTTAATACAGATGTAGGTGTTCCACAGGGTAGCCA
GCAGCATCCTGCGATGCAGATCCGGAACATAATGGTGCAGGGCGCTGACTTCCGCGTTTCCAGACTTTAC
GAAACACGGAAACCGAAGACCATTCATGTTGTTGCTCAGGTCGCAGACGTTTTGCAGCAGCAGTCGCTTC
ACGTTCGCTCGCGTATCGGTGATTCATTCTGCTAACCAGTAAGGCAACCCCGCCAGCCTAGCCGGGTCCT
CAACGACAGGAGCACGATCATGCGCACCCGTGGGGCCGCCATGCCGGCGATAATGGCCTGCTTCTCGCCG
AAACGTTTGGTGGCGGGACCAGTGACGAAGGCTTGAGCGAGGGCGTGCAAGATTCCGAATACCGCAAGCG
ACAGGCCGATCATCGTCGCGCTCCAGCGAAAGCGGTCCTCGCCGAAAATGACCCAGAGCGCTGCCGGCAC
CTGTCCTACGAGTTGCATGATAAAGAAGACAGTCATAAGTGCGGCGACGATAGTCATGCCCCGCGCCCAC
CGGAAGGAGCTGACTGGGTTGAAGGCTCTCAAGGGCATCGGTCGAGATCCCGGTGCCTAATGAGTGAGCT
AACTTACATTAATTGCGTTGCGCTCACTGCCCGCTTTCCAGTCGGGAAACCTGTCGTGCCAGCTGCATTA
ATGAATCGGCCAACGCGCGGGGAGAGGCGGTTTGCGTATTGGGCGCCAGGGTGGTTTTTCTTTTCACCAG
TGAGACGGGCAACAGCTGATTGCCCTTCACCGCCTGGCCCTGAGAGAGTTGCAGCAAGCGGTCCACGCTG
GTTTGCCCCAGCAGGCGAAAATCCTGTTTGATGGTGGTTAACGGCGGGATATAACATGAGCTGTCTTCGG
TATCGTCGTATCCCACTACCGAGATATCCGCACCAACGCGCAGCCCGGACTCGGTAATGGCGCGCATTGC
GCCCAGCGCCATCTGATCGTTGGCAACCAGCATCGCAGTGGGAACGATGCCCTCATTCAGCATTTGCATG
GTTTGTTGAAAACCGGACATGGCACTCCAGTCGCCTTCCCGTTCCGCTATCGGCTGAATTTGATTGCGAG
TGAGATATTTATGCCAGCCAGCCAGACGCAGACGCGCCGAGACAGAACTTAATGGGCCCGCTAACAGCGC
GATTTGCTGGTGACCCAATGCGACCAGATGCTCCACGCCCAGTCGCGTACCGTCTTCATGGGAGAAAATA
ATACTGTTGATGGGTGTCTGGTCAGAGACATCAAGAAATAACGCCGGAACATTAGTGCAGGCAGCTTCCA
CAGCAATGGCATCCTGGTCATCCAGCGGATAGTTAATGATCAGCCCACTGACGCGTTGCGCGAGAAGATT
GTGCACCGCCGCTTTACAGGCTTCGACGCCGCTTCGTTCTACCATCGACACCACCACGCTGGCACCCAGT
TGATCGGCGCGAGATTTAATCGCCGCGACAATTTGCGACGGCGCGTGCAGGGCCAGACTGGAGGTGGCAA
CGCCAATCAGCAACGACTGTTTGCCCGCCAGTTGTTGTGCCACGCGGTTGGGAATGTAATTCAGCTCCGC
CATCGCCGCTTCCACTTTTTCCCGCGTTTTCGCAGAAACGTGGCTGGCCTGGTTCACCACGCGGGAAACG
GTCTGATAAGAGACACCGGCATACTCTGCGACATCGTATAACGTTACTGGTTTCACATTCACCACCCTGA
ATTGACTCTCTTCCGGGCGCTATCATGCCATACCGCGAAAGGTTTTGCGCCATTCGATGGTGTCCGGGAT
CTCGACGCTCTCCCTTATGCGACTCCTGCATTAGGAAGCAGCCCAGTAGTAGGTTGAGGCCGTTGAGCAC
CGCCGCCGCAAGGAATGGTGCATGCAAGGAGATGGCGCCCAACAGTCCCCCGGCCACGGGGCCTGCCACC
ATACCCACGCCGAAACAAGCGCTCATGAGCCCGAAGTGGCGAGCCCGATCTTCCCCATCGGTGATGTCGG
CGATATAGGCGCCAGCAACCGCACCTGTGGCGCCGGTGATGCCGGCCACGATGCGTCCGGCGTAGAGGAT
CGAGATCTCGATCCCGCGAAATTAATACGACTCACTATAGGGGAATTGTGAGCGGATAACAATTCCCCTC
TAGAAATAATTTTGTTTAACTTTAAGAAGGAGATATACCATGGGCAGCAGCCATCATCATCATCATCACA
GCAGCGGCCTGGTGCCGCGCGGCAGCCATATGTGGCCAGCATCGCGCGCAGGGGCTGTGTTGACGATAAA
TCTTTCCGCTATTGCCGAAAATTACCGCTATCTTGTGAACAAACTGGGCAAAACAGTTTGCGCCGCAGTA
GTTAAGGCCGATGCTTATGGGCTTGGGGTTGCACAGGTGGCGCCCATTTTGGAACAGGTTGGCGCAAAAC
ATTTTTTTGTCGCACATGTGGATGAAGGGCTAGCCCTTAGGCCATATCTTTCACCCCACACATCAGTAAC
TGTGTTGCATGGTCCACGGCCGGATGCTGCTGAGGTTTGCGTACGCAATAATTTGCGGCCAGTTTTAAAT
AGCCTAAAACAGGTGGCTGTTTTGCGGGATCTGGCAGCCAAAATGGATAAGCCGCTGGATGTGGCCATTC
AACTGGATACGGGTATGTCTCGTTTTGGCCTTTCAGAGGCTGATATCCATAAACTGATGGCCACTCCTGA
ACTTTTGGAGGGGTTATCTGTCAGTCTGGTTATGAGTCATCTGGCCTGTGCAGATACGCCAGAAAACGCA
GCCAATGCCATGCAGCGTGAACGGTTTGAGAACTATGCACGCATGTTGCCAAAGGCAGCTTTAAGTCTTT
CTGCATCTTCTGGAATTTTTCTGGGGCAACCATTTCATTTTGATCTCGTGCGCCCTGGTGCCGCTTTGTA
TGGCGTAGCGCCGCAGAATGATGGTGTTAATCCACTTAAGCCTGTTGTGGGGTTGCAAACGCATATTCTG
CAAATTCGCACTTTATCCAAAGGGGATCGGGTGGGATATGGGCTTACGTGGCAAGCGACTGGCCCATGCC
GTGTTGCGACCATTGCGGTTGGATATGCTGATGGATTTGCCCGTGCGGGCGCTGCTGCAGGATGCGCTTG
GTATAAAGGATATCGGCTACCAATTCTGGGCCGAATCTCTATGGATTCCATGACAGTTGATCTTTCCGCA
GTGCCCGAAGGGCTGCTGGAAGAAGATAGCATGGTGGAACTTTTGAATGAGTCTTACGGCGTAGATGCTG
TGGCCAAAGCAGAAGGCACAATAGGCTACGAAGTACTGACATCTCTGGGGCGGCGTTATCATCGCGTTTA
TGCAACGGCTGATTGAAGCTTGCGGCCGCACTCGAGCACCACCACCACCACCACTGAGATCCGGCTGCTA
ACAAAGCCCGAAAGGAAGCTGAGTTGGCTGCTGCCACCGCTGAGCAATAACTAGCATAACCCCTTGGGGC
CTCTAAACGGGTCTTGAGGGGTTTTTTGCTGAAAGGAGGAACTATATCCGGAT
Features (pLannotate 1.2.2; 20 found; start..end, strand, type, name):
     12..467     +  rep_origin     f1 ori (sequence partly withheld): f1 bacteriophage origin of replication; arrow indicates direction of (+) strand synthesis
    494..551     +  promoter       AmpR promoter (fragment): bla
    560..1375    -  CDS            KanR: aminoglycoside phosphotransferase; aph(3')-Ia; confers resistance to kanamycin in bacteria or G418 (Geneticin®) in eukaryotes
   1497..2085    +  rep_origin     ori: high-copy-number ColE1/pMB1/pBR322/pUC origin of replication
   2271..2413    -  misc_feature   bom: basis of mobility region from pBR322
   2515..2706    -  CDS            rop: Rop protein, which maintains plasmids at low copy number; rop
   2723..3103    +  CDS            YPB1_ECOLX: Protein predicted: Swiss-Prot protein existence level 4. From Escherichia coli.
   3175..3466    -  CDS            TcR (fragment): tetracycline efflux protein; tet; confers resistance to tetracycline
   3481..3502    -  protein_bind   CAP binding site: CAP binding activates transcription in the presence of cAMP. E. coli catabolite activator protein
   3515..4597    -  CDS            lacI: lac repressor; lacI; The lac repressor binds to the lac operator to inhibit transcription in E. coli. This inhibition can be relieved by adding lactose or isopropyl-β-D-thiogalactopyranoside (IPTG).
   4598..4675    -  promoter       lacI promoter: lacI
   4683..4962    -  CDS            TcR (fragment): tetracycline efflux protein; tet; confers resistance to tetracycline
   4984..5002    +  promoter       T7 promoter: promoter for bacteriophage T7 RNA polymerase
   5003..5027    +  protein_bind   lac operator: The lac repressor binds to the lac operator to inhibit transcription in E. coli. This inhibition can be relieved by adding lactose or isopropyl-β-D-thiogalactopyranoside (IPTG). lac repressor encoded by lacI
   5042..5064    +  RBS            RBS: efficient ribosome binding site from bacteriophage T7 gene 10 (Olins and Rangwala, 1989)
   5083..5099    +  CDS            capTEV™ (fragment): composite tag for in vivo biotinylation, TEV protease cleavage, and 6xHis tagging
   5110..5127    +  CDS            thrombin site: thrombin recognition and cleavage site
   6258..6275    +  CDS            9xHis (fragment): 9xHis affinity tag
   6285..6334    +  CDS            SET1 (fragment): solubility-enhancement tag derived from T7 phage gene 10B
   6342..6389    +  terminator     T7 terminator: transcription terminator for bacteriophage T7 RNA polymerase
