[The description below was written by a language model from this plasmid's Addgene catalogue record and pLannotate feature annotations shown in this document.]
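Description:
pJK326 is a 6,414 bp bacterial expression plasmid built on pET28a for producing a mutant alanine racemase (alr) from the acidophilic acetic acid bacterium Acetobacter aceti strain 1023. It replicates in E. coli from a pBR322-type ColE1 origin accompanied by the bom region and the rop gene, which moderates copy number, and it is selected with kanamycin through the aph(3')-Ia aminoglycoside phosphotransferase gene. An f1 phage origin is also present. The short annotated pieces of a tetracycline resistance gene and an AmpR promoter are backbone remnants, not functional markers.

The alr coding sequence sits between the retained NdeI and HindIII sites, downstream of a T7 promoter, a lac operator and the T7 gene 10 ribosome binding site, with a T7 terminator beyond it. The plasmid carries lacI, so transcription is held off by lac repressor until IPTG is added, and expression requires a host that supplies T7 RNA polymerase. Cloning at NdeI fuses the enzyme to the backbone's N-terminal His6 tag followed by a thrombin cleavage site, allowing metal-affinity purification and optional tag removal. The feature annotated as a capTEV fragment most likely corresponds to this His6 stretch. A second His-tag match lies downstream of the insert, but the record lists only the N-terminal tag. The insert carries an alanine-368 to aspartate substitution, giving the protein designated H6AaAlr-A368D. The depositor notes that the plasmid was made by subcloning the NdeI–HindIII fragment from pJK304, not directly from a PCR product as the associated paper states. It is intended for overproduction and purification of this mutant enzyme. The record does not state why the substitution was made.
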