Addgene plasmid #71557: pJK326
Purpose: Production of Acetobacter aceti 1023 alanine racemase (alr) with N-terminal His tag and Ala368>Asp mutant (H6AaAlr-A368D)
Depositing lab: T. J. Kappock. Depositing organization: Washington University in Saint Louis. Publication: Alanine racemase from the acidophile Acetobacter aceti. Francois JA, Kappock TJ. Protein Expr Purif. 2007 Jan;51(1):39-48. Epub 2006 Jun 6. 10.1016/j.pep.2006.05.016 PubMed 16843006.
Backbone
  Vector backbone: pET28a
  Backbone size w/o insert (bp): 5369
  Total vector size (bp): 6414
  Vector type: Bacterial Expression
Growth in bacteria
  Bacterial resistance: Kanamycin, 50 μg/mL
  Growth temperature: 37°C
  Growth strain: DH5alpha
  Copy number: Unknown
Gene/Insert
  Gene/Insert name: alanine racemase (alt names: alr; AZ09_RS09230)
  Species: Acetobacter aceti 1023
  Mutation: changes alanine-368 to aspartate
  GenBank ID: WP_042787947.1 ABC71322.1
  Promoter: T7
  Tag / fusion protein: His6 (N terminal on backbone)
  Cloning method: Restriction Enzyme; 5′ cloning site NdeI (not destroyed); 3′ cloning site HindIII (not destroyed)
  Sequencing primers: 5′ T7 promoter; 3′ T7 terminator
Terms and licenses: Academic/Nonprofit Terms; Industry Terms: Not Available to Industry
Depositor comments: This plasmid is described as being cloned from a PCR product in the paper. It was actually produced by subcloning the NdeI-HindIII fragment from pJK304.
How to cite: pJK326 was a gift from T. J. Kappock (Addgene plasmid # 71557 ; http://n2t.net/addgene:71557 ; RRID:Addgene_71557)
