>Addgene plasmid #71557 | pJK326 | addgene partial sequence | sequence record 138900 | T7 5'-TAATACGACTCACTATAGGG-3'
TTTTGTTTAACTTTAAGAAGGAGATATACCATGGGCAGCAGCCATCATCATCATCATCACAGCAGCGGCC
TGGTGCCGCGCGGCAGCCATATGTGGCCAGCATCGCGCGCAGGGGCTGTGTTGACGATAAATCTTTCCGC
TATTGCCGAAAATTACCGCTATCTTGTGAACAAACTGGGCAAAACAGTTTGCGCCGCAGTAGTTAAGGCC
GATGCTTATGGGCTTGGGGTTGCACAGGTGGCGCCCATTTTGGAACAGGTTGGCGCAAAACATTTTTTTG
TCGCACATGTGGATGAAGGGCTAGCCCTTAGGCCATATCTTTCACCCCACACATCAGTAACTGTGTTGCA
TGGTCCACGGCCGGATGCTGCTGAGGTTTGCGTACGCAATAATTTGCGGCCAGTTTTAAATAGCCTAAAA
CAGGTGGCTGTTTTGCGGGATCTGGCAGCCAAAATGGATAAGCCGCTGGATGTGGCCATTCAACTGGATA
CGGGTATGTCTCGTTTTGGCCTTTCAGAGGCTGATATCCATAAACTGATGGCCACTCCTGAACTTTTGGA
GGGGTTATCTGTCAGTCTGGTTATGAGTCATCTGGCCTGTGCAGATACGCCAGAAAACGCAGCCAATGCC
ATGCAGCGTGAACGGTTTGAGAACTATGCACGCATGTTGCCAAAGGCAGCTTTAAGTCTTTCTGCATCTT
CTGGAATTTTTCTGGGGCAACCATTTCATTTTGATCTCGTGCGCCCTGGTGCCGCTTTGTATGGCGTAGC
GCCGCAGAATGATGGTGTTAATCCACTTAAGCCTGTTGTGGGGTTGCAAACGCATATTCTGCAAATTCGC
ACTTTATCCAAAGGGGATCGGGTGGGATATGGGCTTACGTGGCAAGCGACTGGCCCATGCCGTGTTGCGA
CCATTGCGGTTGGATATGCTGATGGATTTGCCCGTGCGGGCGCTGCTGCAGGATGCGCTTGGTATAAAGG
A
