>Addgene plasmid #71557 | pJK326 | addgene partial sequence | sequence record 138901 | T7term 5'-GCTAGTTATTGCTCAGCGG-3'
TTTGTTAGCAGCCGGATCTCAGTGGTGGTGGTGGTGGTGCTCGAGTGCGGCCGCAAGCTTCAATCAGCCG
TTGCATAAACGCGATGATAACGCCGCCCCAGAGATGTCAGTACTTCGTAGCCTATTGTGCCTTCTGCTTT
GGCCACAGCATCTACGCCGTAAGACTCATTCAAAAGTTCCACCATGCTATCTTCTTCCAGCAGCCCTTCG
GGCACTGCGGAAAGATCAACTGTCATGGAATCCATAGAGATTCGGCCCAGAATTGGTAGCCGATATCCTT
TATACCAAGCGCATCCTGCAGCAGCGCCCGCACGGGCAAATCCATCAGCATATCCAACCGCAATGGTCGC
AACACGGCATGGGCCAGTCGCTTGCCACGTAAGCCCATATCCCACCCGATCCCCTTTGGATAAAGTGCGA
ATTTGCAGAATATGCGTTTGCAACCCCACAACAGGCTTAAGTGGATTAACACCATCATTCTGCGGCGCTA
CGCCATACAAAGCGGCACCAGGGCGCACGAGATCAAAATGAAATGGTTGCCCCAGAAAAATTCCAGAAGA
TGCAGAAAGACTTAAAGCTGCCTTTGGCAACATGCGTGCATAGTTCTCAAACCGTTCACGCTGCATGGCA
TTGGCTGCGTTTTCTGGCGTATCTGCACAGGCCAGATGACTCATAACCAGACTGACAGATAACCCCTCCA
AAAGTTCAGGAGTGGCCATCAGTTTATGGATATCAGCCTCTGAAAGGCCAAAACGAGACATACCCGTATC
CAGTTGAATGGCCACATCCAGCGGCTTATCCATTTTGGCTGCCAGATCCCGCAAAACAGCCACCTGTTTT
AGGCTATTTAAAACTGGCCGCAAATTATTGCGTACGCAAACCTCAGCAGCATCCGGCCGTGGACCATGCA
ACACAGTTACTGATGTGTGGGGTGAAAGATATGGCCTAAGGGCTAGCCCTTCATCCACATGTGCGACAAA
AAAA
